Addgene plasmid #153230: pDGE652
Purpose: (Empty Backbone) Recipient plant transformation vector containing selection markers and a Cas9 expression cassette, but lacking guide RNAs
Depositing lab: Sylvestre Marillonnet. Depositing organization: Leibniz Institute of Plant Biochemistry (IPB). Publication: Highly efficient multiplex editing: One-shot generation of 8x Nicotiana benthamiana and 12x Arabidopsis mutants. Stuttmann J, Barthel K, Martin P, Ordon J, Erickson JL, Herr R, Ferik F, Kretschmer C, Berner T, Keilwagen J, Marillonnet S, Bonas U. Plant J. 2021 Feb 12. doi: 10.1111/tpj.15197. PubMed 33577114.
Backbone
  Vector backbone: pJOG292
  Backbone manufacturer: Ordon et al, 2017
  Backbone size (bp): 7000
  Vector type: Plant Expression, CRISPR
  Selectable markers: ccdB, Kanamycin, FAST
Growth in bacteria
  Bacterial resistance: Chloramphenicol and Spectinomycin, 25 & 50 μg/mL
  Growth temperature: 37°C
  Growth strain: ccdB Survival
  Copy number: High Copy
Gene/Insert
  Gene/Insert name: None
Terms and licenses: Academic/Nonprofit Terms; Industry Terms: Not Available to Industry
Depositor comments: Please visit https://www.biorxiv.org/content/10.1101/2020.03.31.018671v2 for bioRxiv preprint.
How to cite: pDGE652 was a gift from Sylvestre Marillonnet (Addgene plasmid # 153230 ; http://n2t.net/addgene:153230 ; RRID:Addgene_153230)
