[The description below was written by a language model from this plasmid's Addgene catalogue record and pLannotate feature annotations shown in this document.]
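Description:
pDGE652 is an empty recipient binary vector for Agrobacterium-mediated plant transformation and CRISPR/Cas9 genome editing. It is built on the pJOG292 backbone and totals about 20 kb in the sequenced record. The backbone outside the T-DNA carries the pVS1 replication and stability functions (RepA, StaA, oriV) for maintenance in Agrobacterium, a ColE1/pBR322-type origin with the bom site for high-copy propagation in E. coli, and an aadA gene giving spectinomycin resistance.

Between the nopaline-type left and right T-DNA borders lie three plant-side modules and one bacterial cloning module. Next to the left border is a FAST seed marker, an oleosin (annotated as the Brassica napus protein) fused to TagRFP, which makes transgenic seeds red fluorescent so that they can be picked out or, after editing, selected against. This is followed by an nptII kanamycin-resistance cassette with the NOS promoter, TMV Ω translational leader and NOS terminator. The Streptococcus pyogenes Cas9 coding sequence is annotated in two segments, which may reflect an intron or other interruption, and is terminated by the pea rbcS-E9 terminator. The promoter driving Cas9 is not annotated. The upstream region shows only fragmentary matches to an Arabidopsis HST gene, so its identity cannot be stated from the record.

Adjacent to the right border is a chloramphenicol resistance/ccdB cassette, which explains the need for a ccdB-tolerant strain and dual chloramphenicol and spectinomycin selection. The vector carries no guide RNAs. The ccdB cassette presumably serves as the counter-selectable placeholder that is replaced when sgRNA expression units are inserted, so that only recombinant clones grow in standard strains. The associated work concerns highly multiplexed editing in Nicotiana benthamiana and Arabidopsis.
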