Features (pLannotate 1.2.2; 28 found; start..end, strand, type, name):
    101..502     +  CDS            Y4CG_SINFN (fragment): Protein inferred from homology: Swiss-Prot protein existence level 3. From Sinorhizobium fredii (strain NBRC 101917 / NGR234).
   1062..1691    +  CDS            pVS1 StaA: stability protein from the Pseudomonas plasmid pVS1 (Heeb et al., 2000)
   2120..3193    +  CDS            pVS1 RepA: replication protein from the Pseudomonas plasmid pVS1 (Heeb et al., 2000)
   3259..3453    +  rep_origin     pVS1 oriV: origin of replication for the Pseudomonas plasmid pVS1 (Heeb et al., 2000)
   3656..3695    +  CDS            rop (fragment): Rop protein, which maintains plasmids at low copy number; rop
   3797..3933    +  misc_feature   bom: basis of mobility region from pBR322
   4123..4711    -  rep_origin     ori: high-copy-number ColE1/pMB1/pBR322/pUC origin of replication
   4957..5744    -  CDS            SmR (fragment): aminoglycoside adenylyltransferase (Murphy, 1985); aadA; confers resistance to spectinomycin and streptomycin
   5755..5811    -  CDS            GmR (fragment): gentamycin acetyltransferase; aacC1; confers resistance to gentamycin
   5987..6010    -  promoter       Pc promoter (fragment): intI1 (promoter lies within the coding sequence); class 1 integron promoter
   6269..6293    +  misc_feature   LB T-DNA repeat: left border repeat from nopaline C58 T-DNA
   6808..7500    -  CDS            TagRFP: TagRFP is a basic (constitutively fluorescent) red fluorescent protein published in 2007, derived from Entacmaea quadricolor. It has very low acid sensitivity.
   7501..8217    -  CDS            OLEO2_BRANA: Experimental evidence at protein level: Swiss-Prot protein existence level 1. May have a structural role to stabilize the lipid body during desiccation of the seed by preventing coalescence of the oil. Probably interacts with both lipid and phospholipid moieties of lipid bodies. May also provide recognition signals for specific lipase anchorage in lipolysis during seedling growth. From Brassica napus (Rape).
   8706..8958    -  terminator     NOS terminator: nopaline synthase terminator and poly(A) signal
   8971..9765    -  CDS            NeoR/KanR: aminoglycoside phosphotransferase from Tn5; aph(3')-II (or nptII); confers resistance to neomycin, kanamycin, and G418 (Geneticin®)
   9767..9822    -  misc_feature   TMV Ω: translational enhancer from the tobacco mosaic virus 5'-leader sequence (Gallie et al., 1988)
   9858..10037   -  promoter       NOS promoter: nopaline synthase promoter
  10137..10769   -  terminator     E9 terminator: terminator and polyadenylation signal from the pea rbcS-E9 gene
  11155..16113   -  CDS            cas9: CAS9_STRP1 - Also known as csn1 From Streptococcus pyogenes serotype M1.
  16244..16522   -  CDS            cas9 (fragment): CAS9_STRP1 - Also known as csn1 From Streptococcus pyogenes serotype M1.
  17257..17331   -  CDS            HST (fragment): HSTC_ARATH - Also known as HPT2, VTE2-2. Experimental evidence at protein level: Swiss-Prot protein existence level 1. Involved in the synthesis of plastoquinone-9. Can use both homogentisic acid and 2,5-dihydroxyphenylacetic acid gamma-lactone as prenyl acceptors, and solanesyl diphosphate > farnesyl diphosphate > geranylgeranyl diphosphate >> phytyl diphosphate as prenyl donors. Do not catalyze the decardoxylation of homogentisate uncoupled from prenylation. From Arabidopsis thaliana (Mouse-ear cress).
  17597..17680   -  CDS            HST (fragment): HSTC_ARATH - Also known as HPT2, VTE2-2. Experimental evidence at protein level: Swiss-Prot protein existence level 1. Involved in the synthesis of plastoquinone-9. Can use both homogentisic acid and 2,5-dihydroxyphenylacetic acid gamma-lactone as prenyl acceptors, and solanesyl diphosphate > farnesyl diphosphate > geranylgeranyl diphosphate >> phytyl diphosphate as prenyl donors. Do not catalyze the decardoxylation of homogentisate uncoupled from prenylation. From Arabidopsis thaliana (Mouse-ear cress).
  17832..18203   -  CDS            HST (fragment): HSTC_ARATH - Also known as HPT2, VTE2-2. Experimental evidence at protein level: Swiss-Prot protein existence level 1. Involved in the synthesis of plastoquinone-9. Can use both homogentisic acid and 2,5-dihydroxyphenylacetic acid gamma-lactone as prenyl acceptors, and solanesyl diphosphate > farnesyl diphosphate > geranylgeranyl diphosphate >> phytyl diphosphate as prenyl donors. Do not catalyze the decardoxylation of homogentisate uncoupled from prenylation. From Arabidopsis thaliana (Mouse-ear cress).
  18262..18364   +  promoter       cat promoter: promoter of the E. coli cat gene encoding chloramphenicol acetyltransferase
  18365..19023   +  CDS            CmR: chloramphenicol acetyltransferase; cat; confers resistance to chloramphenicol
  19205..19363   +  CDS            ccdA (fragment): CCDA_ECO57 - Also known as H, letA. Experimental evidence at protein level: Swiss-Prot protein existence level 1. Antitoxin component of a type II toxin-antitoxin (TA) system which inhibits the post-segregational killing (PSK) of plasmid-free cells, also referred to as a plasmid addiction system. Binds to and blocks the activity of CcdB; will also remove bound CcdB protein from the CcdB-GyrA complex by forming a CcdA-CcdB complex, a process termed rejuvenation. Functions as a transcriptional corepressor for the ccdAB operon, repression also requires CcdB (By similarity). From Escherichia coli
  19368..19670   +  CDS            ccdB: CCDB_ECOLI - Also known as G, letB, letD. Experimental evidence at protein level: Swiss-Prot protein existence level 1. Toxic component of a type II toxin-antitoxin (TA) system, functioning in plasmid maintainence. Responsible for the post- segregational killing (PSK) of plasmid-free cells, also referred to as a plasmid addiction system. Half-life of over 2 hours. Cell killing by CcdB is accompanied by filamentation, defects in chromosome and plasmid segregation, defects in cell division, formation of anucleate cells, decreased DNA synthesis and plasmid loss. Interferes with the activity of DN
  19794..19818   +  misc_feature   RB T-DNA repeat: right border repeat from nopaline C58 T-DNA
>Addgene plasmid #153230 | pDGE652 | addgene full sequence | sequence record 309729 | Addgene NGS Result
TTCCTGGCGTTTTCTTGTCGCGTGTTTTAGTCGCATAAAGTAGAATACTTGCGACTAGAACCGGAGACAT
TACGCCATGAACAAGAGCGCCGCCGCTGGCCTGCTGGGCTATGCCCGCGTCAGCACCGACGACCAGGACT
TGACCAACCAACGGGCCGAACTGCACGCGGCCGGCTGCACCAAGCTGTTTTCCGAGAAGATCACCGGCAC
CAGGCGCGACCGCCCGGAGCTGGCCAGGATGCTTGACCACCTACGCCCTGGCGACGTTGTGACAGTGACC
AGGCTAGACCGCCTGGCCCGCAGCACCCGCGACCTACTGGACATTGCCGAGAGCATCCAGGAGGCCGGCG
CGGGCCTGCGTAGCCTGGCAGAGCCGTGGGCCGACACCACCACGCCGGCCGGCCGCATGGTGTTGACCGT
GTTCGCCGGCATTGCCGAGTTCGAGCGTTCCCTAATCATCGACCGCACCCGGAGCGGGCGCGAGGCCGCC
AAGGCCCGAGGCGTGAAGTTTGGCCCCCGCCCTACCCTCACCCCGGCACAGATCGCGCACGCCCGCGAGC
TGATCGACCAGGAAGGCCGCACCGTGAAAGAGGCGGCTGCACTGCTTGGCGTGCATCGCTCGACCCTGTA
CCGCGCACTTGAGCGCAGCGAGGAAGTGACGCCCACCGAGGCCAGGCGGCGCGGTGCCTTCCGTGAGGAC
GCATTGACCGAGGCCGACGCCCTGGCGGCCGCCGAGAATGAACGCCAAGAGGAACAAGCATGAAACCGCA
CCAGGACGGCCAGGACGAACCGTTTTTCATTACCGAAGAGATCGAGGCGGAGATGATCGCGGCCGGGTAC
GTGTTCGAGCCGCCCGCGCACGTCTCAACCGTGCGGCTGCATGAAATCCTGGCCGGTTTGTCTGATGCCA
AGCTGGCGGCCTGGCCGGCCAGCTTGGCCGCTGAAGAAACCGAGCGCCGCCGTCTAAAAAGGTGATGTGT
ATTTGAGTAAAACAGCTTGCGTCATGCGGTCGCTGCGTATATGATGCGATGAGTAAATAAACAAATACGC
AAGGGGAACGCATGAAGGTTATCGCTGTACTTAACCAGAAAGGCGGGTCAGGCAAGACGACCATCGCAAC
CCATCTAGCCCGCGCCCTGCAACTCGCCGGGGCCGATGTTCTGTTAGTCGATTCCGATCCCCAGGGCAGT
GCCCGCGATTGGGCGGCCGTGCGGGAAGATCAACCGCTAACCGTTGTCGGCATCGACCGCCCGACGATTG
ACCGCGACGTGAAGGCCATCGGCCGGCGCGACTTCGTAGTGATCGACGGAGCGCCCCAGGCGGCGGACTT
GGCTGTGTCCGCGATCAAGGCAGCCGACTTCGTGCTGATTCCGGTGCAGCCAAGCCCTTACGACATATGG
GCCACCGCCGACCTGGTGGAGCTGGTTAAGCAGCGCATTGAGGTCACGGATGGAAGGCTACAAGCGGCCT
TTGTAGTGTCGCGGGCGATCAAAGGCACGCGCATCGGCGGTGAGGTTGCCGAGGCGCTGGCCGGGTACGA
GCTGCCCATTCTTGAGTCCCGTATCACGCAGCGCGTGAGCTACCCAGGCACTGCCGCCGCCGGCACAACC
GTTCTTGAATCAGAACCCGAGGGCGACGCTGCCCGCGAGGTCCAGGCGCTGGCCGCTGAAATTAAATCAA
AACTCATTTGAGTTAATGAGGTAAAGAGAAAATGAGCAAAAGCACAAACACGCTAAGTGCCGGCCGTCCG
AGCGCACGCAGCAGCAAGGCTGCAACGTTGGCCAGCCTGGCAGACACGCCAGCCATGAAGCGGGTCAACT
TTCAGTTGCCGGCGGAGGATCACACCAAGCTGAAGATGTACGCGGTACGCCAAGGCAAGACCATTACCGA
GCTGCTATCTGAATACATCGCGCAGCTACCAGAGTAAATGAGCAAATGAATAAATGAGTAGATGAATTTT
AGCGGCTAAAGGAGGCGGCATGGAAAATCAAGAACAACCAGGCACCGACGCCGTGGAATGCCCCATGTGT
GGAGGAACGGGCGGTTGGCCAGGCGTAAGCGGCTGGGTTGTCTGCCGGCCCTGCAATGGCACTGGAACCC
CCAAGCCCGAGGAATCGGCGTGAGCGGTCGCAAACCATCCGGCCCGGTACAAATCGGCGCGGCGCTGGGT
GATGACCTGGTGGAGAAGTTGAAGGCCGCGCAGGCCGCCCAGCGGCAACGCATCGAGGCAGAAGCACGCC
CCGGTGAATCGTGGCAAGCGGCCGCTGATCGAATCCGCAAAGAATCCCGGCAACCGCCGGCAGCCGGTGC
GCCGTCGATTAGGAAGCCGCCCAAGGGCGACGAGCAACCAGATTTTTTCGTTCCGATGCTCTATGACGTG
GGCACCCGCGATAGTCGCAGCATCATGGACGTGGCCGTTTTCCGTCTGTCGAAGCGTGACCGACGAGCTG
GCGAGGTGATCCGCTACGAGCTTCCAGACGGGCACGTAGAGGTTTCCGCAGGGCCGGCCGGCATGGCCAG
TGTGTGGGATTACGACCTGGTACTGATGGCGGTTTCCCATCTAACCGAATCCATGAACCGATACCGGGAA
GGGAAGGGAGACAAGCCCGGCCGCGTGTTCCGTCCACACGTTGCGGACGTACTCAAGTTCTGCCGGCGAG
CCGATGGCGGAAAGCAGAAAGACGACCTGGTAGAAACCTGCATTCGGTTAAACACCACGCACGTTGCCAT
GCAGCGTACGAAGAAGGCCAAGAACGGCCGCCTGGTGACGGTATCCGAGGGTGAAGCCTTGATTAGCCGC
TACAAGATCGTAAAGAGCGAAACCGGGCGGCCGGAGTACATCGAGATCGAGCTAGCTGATTGGATGTACC
GCGAGATCACAGAAGGCAAGAACCCGGACGTGCTGACGGTTCACCCCGATTACTTTTTGATCGATCCCGG
CATCGGCCGTTTTCTCTACCGCCTGGCACGCCGCGCCGCAGGCAAGGCAGAAGCCAGATGGTTGTTCAAG
ACGATCTACGAACGCAGTGGCAGCGCCGGAGAGTTCAAGAAGTTCTGTTTCACCGTGCGCAAGCTGATCG
GGTCAAATGACCTGCCGGAGTACGATTTGAAGGAGGAGGCGGGGCAGGCTGGCCCGATCCTAGTCATGCG
CTACCGCAACCTGATCGAGGGCGAAGCATCCGCCGGTTCCTAATGTACGGAGCAGATGCTAGGGCAAATT
GCCCTAGCAGGGGAAAAAGGTCGAAAAGGTGTCTTTCCTGTGGATAGCACGTACATTGGGAACCCAAAGC
CGTACATTGGGAACCGGAACCCGTACATTGGGAACCCAAAGCCGTACATTGGGAACCGGTCACACATGTA
AGTGACTGATATAAAAGAGAAAAAAGGCGATTTTTCCGCCTAAAACTCTTTAAAACTTATTAAAACTCTT
AAAACCCGCCTGGCCTGTGCATAACTGTCTGGCCAGCGCACAGCCGAAGAGCTGCAAAAAGCGCCTACCC
TTCGGTCGCTGCGCTCCCTACGCCCCGCCGCTTCGCGTCGGCCTATCGCGGCCGCTGGCCGCTCAAAAAT
GGCTGGCCTACGGCCAGGCAATCTACCAGGGCGCGGACAAGCCGCGCCGTCGCCACTCGACCGCCGGCGC
CCACATCAAGGCACCCTGCCTCGCGCGTTTCGGTGATGACGGTGAAAACCTCTGACACATGCAGCTCCCG
GAGACGGTCACAGCTTGTCTGTAAGCGGATGCCGGGAGCAGACAAGCCCGTCAGGGCGCGTCAGCGGGTG
TTGGCGGGTGTCGGGGCGCAGCCATGACCCAGTCACGTAGCGATAGCGGAGTGTATACTGGCTTAACTAT
GCGGCATCAGAGCAGATTGTACTGAGAGTGCACCATATGCGGTGTGAAATACCGCACAGATGCGTAAGGA
GAAAATACCGCATAAGGCGCTCTTCCGCTTCCTCGCTCACTGACTCGCTGCGCTCGGTCGTTCGGCTGCG
GCGAGCGGTATCAGCTCACTCAAAGGCGGTAATACGGTTATCCACAGAATCAGGGGATAACGCAGGAAAG
AACATGTGAGCAAAAGGCCAGCAAAAGGCCAGGAACCGTAAAAAGGCCGCGTTGCTGGCGTTTTTCCATA
GGCTCCGCCCCCCTGACGAGCATCACAAAAATCGACGCTCAAGTCAGAGGTGGCGAAACCCGACAGGACT
ATAAAGATACCAGGCGTTTCCCCCTGGAAGCTCCCTCGTGCGCTCTCCTGTTCCGACCCTGCCGCTTACC
GGATACCTGTCCGCCTTTCTCCCTTCGGGAAGCGTGGCGCTTTCTCATAGCTCACGCTGTAGGTATCTCA
GTTCGGTGTAGGTCGTTCGCTCCAAGCTGGGCTGTGTGCACGAACCCCCCGTTCAGCCCGACCGCTGCGC
CTTATCCGGTAACTATCGTCTTGAGTCCAACCCGGTAAGACACGACTTATCGCCACTGGCAGCAGCCACT
GGTAACAGGATTAGCAGAGCGAGGTATGTAGGCGGTGCTACAGAGTTCTTGAAGTGGTGGCCTAACTACG
GCTACACTAGAAGGACAGTATTTGGTATCTGCGCTCTGCTGAAGCCAGTTACCTTCGGAAAAAGAGTTGG
TAGCTCTTGATCCGGCAAACAAACCACCGCTGGTAGCGGTGGTTTTTTTGTTTGCAAGCAGCAGATTACG
CGCAGAAAAAAAGGATCTCAAGAAGATCCTTTGATCTTTTCTACGGGGTCTGACGCTCAGTGGAACGAAA
ACTCACGTTAAGGGATTTTGGTCATGCATGATATATCTCCCAATTTGTGTAGGGCTTATTATGCACGCTT
AAAAATAATAAAAGCAGACTTGACCTGATAGTTTGGCTGTGAGCAATTATGTGCTTAGTGCATCTAACGC
TTGAGTTAAGCCGCGCCGCGAAGCGGCGTCGGCTTGAACGAATTTCTAGCTAGACATTATTTGCCGACTA
CCTTGGTGATCTCGCCTTTCACGTAGTGGACAAATTCTTCCAACTGATCTGCGCACGAGGCCAAGCGATC
TTCTTCTTGTCCAAGATAAGCCTGTCTAGCTTCAAGTATGACGGGCTGATACTGGGCCGGCAGGCGCTCC
ATTGCCCAGTCGGCAGCGACATCCTTCGGCGCGATTTTGCCGGTTACTGCGCTGTACCAAATGCGGGACA
ACGTAAGCACTACATTTCGCTCATCGCCAGCCCAGTCGGGCGGCGAGTTCCATAGCGTTAAGGTTTCATT
TAGCGCCTCAAATAGATCCTGTTCAGGAACCGGATCAAAGAGTTCCTCCGCCGCTGGACCTACCAAGGCA
ACGCTATGTTCTCTTGCTTTTGTCAGCAAGATAGCCAGATCAATGTCGATCGTGGCTGGCTCGAAGATAC
CTGCAAGAATGTCATTGCGCTGCCATTCTCCAAATTGCAGTTCGCGCTTAGCTGGATAACGCCACGGAAT
GATGTCGTCGTGCACAACAATGGTGACTTCTACAGCGCGGAGAATCTCGCTCTCTCCAGGGGAAGCCGAA
GTTTCCAAAAGGTCGTTGATCAAAGCTCGCCGCGTTGTTTCATCAAGCCTTACGGTCACCGTAACCAGCA
AATCAATATCACTGTGTGGCTTCAGGCCGCCATCCACTGCGGAGCCGTACAAATGTACGGCCAGCAACGT
CGGTTCGAGATGGCGCTCGATGACGCCAACTACCTCTGATAGTTGAGTCGATACTTCGGCGATCACCGCT
TCCCCCATGATGTTTAACTTTGTTTTAGGGCGACTGCCCTGCTGCGTAACATCGTTGCTGCTCCATAACA
TCAAACATCGACCCACGGCGTAACGCGCTTGCTGCTTGGATGCCCGAGGCATAGACTGTACCCCAAAAAA
ACAGTCATAACAAGCCATGAAAACCGCCACTGCGCCGTTACCACCGCTGCGTTCGGTCAAGGTTCTGGAC
CAGTTGCGTGAGCGCATACGCTACTTGCATTACAGCTTACGAACCGAACAGGCTTATGTCCACTGGGTTC
GTGCCCGAATTGATCACAGGCAGCAACGCTCTGTCATCGTTACAATCAGCATGCTACCCTCCGCGAGATC
ATCCGTGTTTAAAACCCGGCAGCTTAGTTGCCGTTCTTCCGAATAGCATCGGTAACATGAGCAAAGTCTG
CCGCCTTACAACGGCTCTCCCGCTGACGCCGTCCCGGACTGATGGGCTGCCTGTATCGAGTGGTGATTTT
GTGCCGAGCTGCCGGTCGGGGAGCTGTTGGCTGGCTGGTGGCAGGATATATTGTGGTGTAAACAAATTGA
CGCTTAGACAACTTAATAACACATTGCGGATCCCTCGGTCACATGTGCATCCTCTCTGAGCGACTAAATG
GAGCAACCTACTGTTTTTGAAGTTTGGGTTGCCATGTAATCACTTGCAATAAATATATGTACTAATGACT
GCATCGGCTTGCGTGTCTAAATTTGTAGCTTATTGAAAACTTTTTGTGGTTAAAGACGAATCCAGTTAAC
TAACATAAGTTTAACAAAACAAGACCTTTTCCATATATAGACCACCGTTACCAACTTACAAAGAAGCCAA
ATAAAGTACAACACAACACTTGCAAGTTACAAAAAGAGAGGAAAAAAAACATGGTACCATTTGACAACAT
ATAGAAACACACATAAACATTACTTATAACAAAAAGATTCAAACTCGGCTTTTATTATCTCCCCCTGATC
AAATTCTAAACACTTTATTCCTCATAAACTAACTCCCCGACATTGGAGTTATTGGACTATGACGATGACA
TCAGTGGGGTAAGCTCACTTGTGCCCCAGTTTGCTAGGGAGGTCGCAGTATCTGGCCACAGCCACCTCGT
GCTGCTCGACGTAGGTTTCTTTGTCGGCCTCCTTGATTCTTTCCAGTCTGTGGTCCACATAGTAGACGCC
GGGCATCTTGAGGTTCTTAGCGGGTTTCTTGGATCTGTATGTGGTCTTGAAGTTGCAGATCAGGTGGCCC
CCGCCCACGAGCTTCAGGGCCATGTCGCTTCTGCCTTCCAGGCCGCCGTCAGCGGGGTACAGCATCTCGG
TGTTGGCCTCCCAGCCGAGTGTTTTCTTCTGCATCACAGGGCCGTTGGATGGGAAGTTCACCCCTCTGAT
CTTGACGTTGTAGATGAGGCAGCCGTCCTGGAGGCTGGTGTCCTGGGTAGCGGTCAGCACGCCCCCATCT
TCGTATGTGGTGACTCTCTCCCATGTGAAGCCCTCAGGGAAGGACTGCTTAAAGAAGTCGGGGATGCCCT
GGGTGTGGTTGATGAAGGTTCTGCTGCCGTACATGAAGCTGGTAGCCAGGATGTCGAAGGCGAAGGGGAG
AGGGCCGCCCTCGACCACCTTGATTCTCATGGTCTGGGTGCCCTCGTAGGGCTTGCCTTCGCCCTCGGAT
GTGCACTTGAAGTGGTGGTTGTTCACGGTGCCCTCCATGTACAGCTTCATGTGCATGTTCTCCTTAATCA
GCTCGCTCATAGTAGTGTGCTGGCCACCACGAGTACGGTCACGGTCATGTTCCCCACCAGTATGTTGCTG
TCCGTAGTACTGAGCTCTGTCTTTCAGATCCTGAGCTTTGCTTCCCAACTTCATCCTTGCACTGTCCAAC
TTGTCTGATCCCTGTGGGTGCTCTCCCGTTGCGTACCTATTCACAATCAATAGGTATCATACCAAGCATT
TTACCTATATAGATGATATACACAGACACATTCAAGCTAGCTAGGTCAAATTTCGTATTTAGTTAACCAA
ATGTTCCCTAGAATTTGCAATTTCTTATTGTTACATTTGTTATTCGACCAAAAAAATTGATCCAAAGCTA
CTGGCTCAACACATGCATGCACATATTGCACAAAATTATGAAGTAAGATGATAAATGTGTGCTTACTTGT
AAATCCAAGAGAAAACGGTTATAGCGGCAATGCCAAACCCTCCAGAGGAAAGAAAACCGGTGATGAGGAG
TGCAACTGTGATGAGAGCCGGGACAAGGATTGGGCTGAAGATAACGAGCAGAGGTGTTGCAACAGTCAAA
GCTATGACAGTTCCAACAAGGGTAAGGCTGGAGAGAACAAGGAGGGAACCACCAGCTGTGACAGCAGTTG
CAGCTTTAGCAATCTGCCTAGACTTGGAGTAGTCAGATCCTCGTCCGGACATCTGGTACTGGTCACGATC
TCGGCCCATCATCGGGTACTGATCTCTGCCGATGATATCGTGATGGGTTCCTCTAGCTGTATCCGCCATT
TTTTTGTTCTTGTTTACTAGAGAGAATGAGATTTTGAATGAGAGATTGATCAAAAAGATGTGTATATATT
TTGGAAGAGGTAGGAGTGTTTGTTAGATATATTAAGAAAGGAGACGAGAAGTCACGTGTCAATGGAGACA
TCATGCAATTGTAGGCCACGTGTTAATGGCGTCACCATGCAGCCGCTGCATGTGTTAACGAGAGGAGTCT
ATTCAAAGACACGTTTGTTTTTTGCCTAGCTCAGAATGTGGCGTTGGCATCGAACCGAAACATAAAACGC
AAAACGAACCTTTGGGCTCGTCAGTATGGGTTTGGGCCTTCAATAGATTCCTTCTATACGGCCCACATAT
CCACTATTGGCAACAAAATTAGAAAAATTTAGGATTTAGTTTTAAAATTTGTTCCGCGACATTCTAGAAC
TCCCCATGGGAATTCGTAAAGCGTCGATCTAGTAACATAGATGACACCGCGCGCGATAATTTATCCTAGT
TTGCGCGCTATATTTTGTTTTCTATCGCGTATTAAATGTATAATTGCGGGACTCTAATCATAAAAACCCA
TCTCATAAATAACGTCATGCATTACATGTTAATTATTACATGCTTAACGTAATTCAACAGAAATTATATG
ATAATCATCGCAAGACCGGCAACAGGATTCAATCTTAAGAAACTTTATTGCCAAATGTTTGAACGATCTG
CTTGACAAGCTCAGAAGAACTCGTCAAGAAGGCGATAGAAGGCGATGCGCTGCGAATCGGGAGCGGCGAT
ACCGTAAAGCACGAGGAAGCGGTCAGCCCATTCGCCGCCAAGCTCTTCAGCAATATCACGGGTAGCCAAC
GCTATGTCCTGATAGCGGTCCGCCACACCCAGCCGGCCACAGTCGATGAATCCAGAAAAGCGGCCATTTT
CCACCATGATATTCGGCAAGCAGGCATCGCCATGGGTCACGACGAGATCATCGCCGTCGGGCATGCGCGC
CTTGAGCCTGGCGAACAGTTCGGCTGGCGCGAGCCCCTGATGCTCTTCGTCCAGATCATCCTGATCGACA
AGACCGGCTTCCATCCGAGTACGTGCTCGCTCGATGCGATGTTTCGCTTGGTGGTCGAATGGGCAGGTAG
CCGGATCAAGCGTATGCAGCCGCCGCATTGCATCAGCCATGATGGATACTTTCTCGGCAGGAGCAAGGTG
AGATGACAGGAGATCCTGCCCCGGCACTTCGCCCAATAGCAGCCAGTCCCTTCCCGCTTCAGTGACAACG
TCGAGCACAGCTGCGCAAGGAACGCCCGTCGTGGCCAGCCACGATAGCCGCGCTGCCTCGTCCTGCAGTT
CATTCAGGGCACCGGACAGGTCGGTCTTGACAAAAAGAACCGGGCGCCCCTGCGCTGACAGCCGGAACAC
GGCGGCATCAGAGCAGCCGATTGTCTGTTGTGCCCAGTCATAGCCGAATAGCCTCTCCACCCAAGCGGCC
GGAGAACCTGCGTGCAATCCATCTTGTTCAATCATTGTAATTGTAAATAGTAATTGTAATGTTGTTTGTT
GTTTGTTGTTGTTGGTAATTGTTGTAAAAATACAGTATGAGAGTGAATATGAGACTCTAATTGGATACCG
AGGGGAATTTATGGAACGTCAGTGGAGCATTTTTGACAAGAAATATTTGCTAGCTGATAGTGACCTTAGG
CGACTTTTGAACGCGCAATAATGGTTTCTGACGTATGTGCTTAGCTCATTAAACTCCAGAAACCCGCGGC
TGAGTGGCTCCTTCAACGTTGCGGTTCTGTCAGTTCCAAACGTAAAACGGCTTGTCCCGCGTCATCGGCG
GGGGTCATAACGTGACTCCCTTAATTCTCCGCTCTCCGAGCTCGAATTCTAGTAGCGTTGTCAATCAATT
GGCAAGTCATAAAATGCATTAAAAAATATTTTCATACTCAACTACAAATCCATGAGTATAACTATAATTA
TAAAGCAATGATTAGAATCTGACAAGGATTCTGGAAAATTACATAAAGGAAAGTTCATAAATGTCTAAAA
CACAAGAGGACATACTTGTATTCAGTAACATTTGCAGCTTTTCTAGGTCTGAAAATATATTTGTTGCCTA
GTGAATAAGCATAATGGTACAACTACAAGTGTTTTACTCCTCATATTAACTTCGGTCATTAGAGGCCACG
ATTTGACACATTTTTACTCAAAACAAAATGTTTGCATATCTCTTATAATTTCAAATTCAACACACAACAA
ATAAGAGAAAAAACAAATAATATTAATTTGAGAATGAACAAAAGGACCATATCATTCATTAACTCTTCTC
CATCCATTTCCATTTCACAGTTCGATAGCGAAAACCGAATAAAAAACACAGTAAATTACAAGCACAACAA
ATGGTACAAGAAAAACAGTTTTCCCAATGCCATAATACTCAAACTCAGTAGGATTCTGGTGTGTGCGCAA
TGAAACTGATGCATTGAACTTGACGAACGTTGTCGAAACCGATGATACGAACGAAAGCTCTAAGCTCAGA
CTTTACGCTTCTTCTTTGGGTCAGCCCTAGAGTCACCACCCAACTGCGACAGATCTATCCTTGTCTCATA
GAGCCCTGTAATAGATTGGTGAATAAGGGTAGCGTCCAACACTTCCTTGGTTGATGTGTAGCGCTTTCTG
TCGATAGTGGTATCGAAGTACTTAAAGGCTGCTGGGGCTCCCAGATTGGTCAGTGTGAACAGGTGGATGA
TGTTTTCCGCTTGTTCCCTTATCGGCTTATCTCTGTGCTTGTTGTACGCGGAAAGCACCTTTAATTGTAG
AAAACCAGTAAAACATGGACAATTAGGAGGCATCGATTATCTAACCAAAGACTTTAACAACACTAATCTG
CCACTAATATTCATGAGAAGTCCTTACCTTATCGAGGTTAGCGTCTGCAAGAATGACCCGCTTGGAAAAT
TCGCTGATCTGCTCTATGATCTCATCAAGATAGTGCTTGTGCTGCTCGACAAACAACTGCTTCTGCTCGT
TGTCCTCTGGTGACCCCTTCAGCTTCTCATAGTGTGAGGCCAAGTACAGGAAGTTGACGTACTTACTGGG
CAATGCCAGCTCGTTGCCCTTCTGCAGTTCTCCGGCAGATGCCAGCATGCGTTTTCTGCCATTTTCCAAT
TCGAAAAGCGAATACTTGGGCAGTTTGATAATGAGGTCTTTCTTCACCTCTTTGTAACCTGGTTTGTATA
ATTTTGGTTCAGTTAATTAGGAAAATTACATAATGGCTCCAAAAAAAAATTATCGACCTTTTACCAAAAA
AAATAAAATTTATCGACCTTGACAGGAAAAAGTTACAAATCAAAAGAAAGAATATCGTCTGGCATCCAAT
ATTTTACCTTTAGCCTCGAGGAAGTCGATCGGATTCTTCTCGAACGAGGACCTTTCCATTATGGTAATTC
CAAGCAGTTCCTTGACGCTTTTCAGTTTCTTGCTCTTGCCCTTCTCCACCTTGGCCACTACCAGTACGCT
GTATGCCACGGTAGGGCTATCAAAGCCTCCGTATTTCTTCGGATCCCAATCCTTCTTCCTCGCAATCAGT
TTGTCGGAGTTGCGCTTAGGGAGAATGGACTCCTTGGAGAAACCACCGGTTTGAACCTCCGTTTTCTTGA
CTATGTTGACTTGGGGCATGCTGAGAACCTTACGCACAGTCGCAAAATCCCTGCCCTTATCCCAGACAAT
CTCACCTGCAAGAAACAGCAAAGAGAGAGTTAAGATATAAGTGAACAAGAAAGTCTTGGGATCGACATAC
ATACAATCAATTGATCAAATTCCTAGGATTAAACATATGAAATAGGAAAGACAGACCTGTTTCGCCATTT
GTCTCGATCAGAGGCCTCTTCCGGATTTCACCATTCGCCAGAGTGATCTCTGTCTTGAAGAAGTTCATGA
TATTCGAGTAAAAGAAGTATTTCGCGGTAGCCTTGCCGATCTCTTGTTCTGACTTCGCGATCATCTTCCT
AACGTCGTACACCTTGTAATCCCCGTACACAAACTCAGACTCCAGTTTCGGATACTTCTTGATGAGAGCA
GTGCCAACAACGGCGTTCAGGTAGGCGTCATGGGCATGATGGTAGTTGTTGATCTCGCGAACCTTGTAAA
ACTGGAAGTCCTTCCGGAAGTCACTAACCAGTTTGCTCTTGAGGGTGATCACCTGCGTAACCATCAAAAG
TCAATATGGATTCATCACAAATTAATCAGGAATAGAAAGATCGGGTGGCCTTGAAGTTGATCAAATAAAA
AGTTTCGAACTTTAGTTTGATATGGTAAAGGAAAGTTGGAAACTTTACCTTTACCTCCCTGATAAGTTTG
TCATTCTCATCATACTTCGTATTCATACGCGAATCGAGTATCTGGGCCACATGTTTCGTAATCTGACGAG
TTTCAACCAACTGGCGCTTGATGAAGCCGGCTTTGTCGAGCTCAGACAGTCCGCCCCTTTCTGCCTTCGT
GAGATTGTCGAATTTCCGTTGGGTTATGAGCTTAGCATTCAAAAGCTGCCTCCAATAGTTCTTCATCTTC
TTCACAACCTCCTCGCTGGGTACATTGTCGGATTTTCCGCGGTTCTTGTCTGAGCGCGTAAGGACCTATA
ACACGGGAGAAACCAAAAAGCAAACTCATTTCACGCCAAATACTACAGATTTCTCAAAAATTAAGTTATA
ATCCATATATCCTGACAAGAAATTGATTAAAACACAGTTGCTTTACCTTGTTGTCAATACTATCGTCCTT
CAGGAAAGATTGAGGGACAATGTGATCCACATCATAGTCGGAGAGTCTGTTAATGTCGAGCTCTTGGTCG
ACGTACATATCTCTCCCATTCTGGAGGTAATAGAGGTACAGCTTCTCGTTCTGGAGTTGAGTATTTTCGA
CTGGGTGCTCTTTCAGAATCTGACTCCCAAGCTCCTTGATGCCTTCCTCTATCCGCTTCATGCGCTCCCG
TGAGTTCTTCTGCCCTTTCTGAGTCGTCTGGTTTTCCCTCGCCATCTCGATGACGATGTTCTCCGGCTTA
TGGCGGCCCATGACCTGTAGCAATAATTAAAACAAAAATACCACAAACAGTTAGAACTGAGGCAAGAAGA
ATGAATGCAGAGAAAAAAAATCTTAGCTATTCATGGAAATGGAAGTGCGACGAACACCTAAAATGCAAGG
AGCATAACCAAATGCAGAACTTACCTTCACCAGCTCATCCACAACCTTCACTGTCTGCAGTATGCCCTTC
TTTATAGCTGGCGATCCAGCCAGGTTGGCTATGTGTTCGTGAAGGCTATCGCCCTGACCTGACACTTGGG
CCTTCTGGATATCTTCTTTGAAGGTCAGTGAGTCATCGTGAATAAGCTGCATGAAGTTCCGATTCGCAAA
ACCGTCGGATTTGAGAAAGTCCAGTATAGTCTTGCCGGATTGCTTGTCGCGGATGCCGTTGATGAGCTTC
CTGGAGAGCCTTCCCCAACCTAAAACATAGAACAAACATTTGTCTCATCACAAATATGCATCAAGGAACA
CTCAGAAGTTAGTCATATACCCAAATTCTTGAAACTAGAGAAACAAAAAAAGAGGGATCATTGCGGAAAC
CTTTTGACCTCTTACCTGTATATCTCCTCCTCTTCAACTGCTTCATGACCTTGTCATCGAACAGATGCGC
ATAAGTCTTAAGGCGCTCCTCGATCATTTCTCTGTCCTCAAACAGCGTGAGAGTCAGCACGATGTCCTCG
AGGATGTCCTCGTTCTCCTCGTTGTCAAGGAAGTCCTTGTCCTTGATGATTTTCAACAGGTCATGGTATG
TGCCAAGAGAGGCATTGAACCTATCCTCAACGCCGCTGATTTCCACAGAATCAAAGCATTCGATCTTCTT
AAAGTAGTCCTCTTTAAGCTGTTTCACAGTGACCTTCCGATTGGTTTTGAACAAGAGATCGACAATGGCC
TTCTTCTGCTCACCTGTTATAACAGTAAAAATTACTTTAGAAACAAAACAAAAGTGTGGTCTTTTAGGAA
TGATTATTGATCAGTTCATAGTTTAAAATCTTGTGTTTTTATCGTAAAAGTGTGGACCAGGATTTACCTG
ACAGGAAGGCCGGTTTGCGCATCCCCTCCGTCACATATTTCACCTTCGTCAGCTCGTTGTAGACCGTGAA
GTATTCGTACAGGAGACTATGCTTGGGCAGGACTTTCTCATTTGGGAGATTCTTATCGAAGTTGGTCATC
CTTTCGATGAAGGACTGTGCACTCGCACCCTTGTCCACGACCTCTTCGAAGTTCCAAGGCGTGATAGTCT
CCTCGGATTTGCGTGTCATCCACGCAAACCGCGAGTTCCCGCGTGCGAGTGGACCTAATGAATTAATAGA
AAAATCAGGCAAATTAGAAAAGAAATAATTCTCAAAAGAGAACAACTGAGGTCAGAAAATAGCATTCATC
AACTGAAACTAGGTATTTCTTCATATGATACTAACCTACATAGTAGGGAATGCGGAACGTGAGGATCTTT
TCAATCTTCTCTCTGTTGTCTTTCAGGAACGGATAGAAGTCCTCTTGCCTCCTCAAGATAGCATGCAGCT
CACCGAGGTGGATCTGGTGCGGTATGCTGCCATTGTCGAAGGTACGCTGCTTCCGAAGCAAATCTTCGCG
GTTCAATTTAACGAGCAGCTCCTCTGTACCGTCCATCTTTTCCAGAATAGGCTTGATGAATTTGTAGAAT
TCCTCCTGACTTGCACCTAATAATATCATCAGAGGAAAACTCAATTCTTATATCTTACAGAAATGAACAA
CAAAATACATGTAGCAGAGAGGAAAACAATCATAAGTAACAACTTACCTCCATCAATGTACCCTGCGTAG
CCATTCTTCGATTGGTCAAAGAAAATCTCCTTGTACTTCTCGGGGAGTTGCTGGCGAACCAAAGCCTTCA
GAAGGGTCAGATCCTGGTGATGCTCGTCGTACCTCTTGATCATGGAGGCGCTAAGTGGCGCTTTGGTTAT
CTCCGTGTTGACCCGCAGAATGTCACTGAGCAAGATAGCGTCTGACAGATTCTTGGCAGCCAAGAACAGG
TCGGCATACTGATCACCTACAAAAGTTTAAAAGACTCAATTTTAACTCTACAGCTTCAAATAAATTTCCG
CAAAGAAATTGATAGGTTTAGACAACAAAAGAAGAGTTCCAATTTCAAGAGCACCTATTTGGGCGAGCAG
ATTGTCCAGATCATCATCGTATGTATCCTTTGACAGCTGCAGCTTCGCGTCCTCGGCGAGGTCAAAGTTG
CTTTTGAAGTTAGGGGTGAGGCCCAGAGACAGTGCAATCAGATTCCCGAACAAGCCGTTCTTCTTCTCGC
CTGGCAATTGAGCGATCAGATTCTCAAGCCGTCTGGACTTCGAAAGTCTGGCAGACAGTATTGCCTTGGC
GTCGACACCTGAGATTGTTTGCAAAGAAAAATCTCAAAGCATGTACAATCTATAAACTTATGATGGAAAA
AGAAAAGAAAGGTAACTAAGGAATGTTACCTGATGCATTGATGGGGTTCTCCTCGAACAGCTGATTGTAG
GTTTGGACGAGCTGAATGAACAGTTTATCCACATCGGAGTTATCCGGGTTGAGGTCCCCTTCGATCAAGA
AATGGCCACGAAACTTTATCATGTGCGCGAGAGCCAGGTATATGAGCCGAAGGTCTGCCTTATCGGTTGA
GTCCACCAGCTTCTTGCGAAGGTGGTATATAGTCGGATACTTTTCATGATAGGCTACTTCGTCAACAATA
TTCCCAAAGATGGGGTGACGCTCGTGTTTCTTATCTTCCTCTACCAGGAAGGATTCCTCGAGGCGATGGA
AGAACGAGTCGTCAACCTGCAAAATCAAGTTTATTGATCATCAAGTGAGTTTACATGTAGTTAAATGCTT
TCAGTAATATCCCAATGAAGCAGGATATGCTTTCAGTACAAAATACATAAGCATACTATATCATAAAAAT
CCTTACCTTCGCCATCTCGTTGCTAAAGATCTCTTGGAGATAACAGATTCTGTTCTTCCTGCGAGTGTAC
CTTCTCCTCGCAGTACGTTTAAGCCTTGTCGCCTCCGCGGTTTCTCCAGAGTCAAAGAGCAGAGCTCCGA
TCAAGTTCTTCTTAATGCTGTGCCTATCTGTGTTGCCCAGCACTTTAAATTTCTTCGAAGGTACCTTGTA
TTCATCGGTGATAACGGCCCACCCAACTGAGTTCGTACCAATATCAAGTCCAATGCTGTACTTCTTGTCC
ATTTTCCAGCTGACCTTCCGCTTCTTCTTCGGTGGGCTAGAAGCCATTGCTGTGGTGAGAGAAACAGAGC
GTGAGCTCAAATACACAAGTACGAAATCAGAGTTATGAGAGAGGATTTGGAGAAAGAAGATCACCTGAAG
ATCGTTTGCGTCGCGCGAATGAGAGAGACGGCAGAGAAAACGAGAAGCTTTAAGAGGACGAACAAAAACC
CTAATGTCACTCCTTTTATATAGATGAGAAATTTAGGGTTTGGGCTCTAATGGAGCTGTCTACATGGGCT
TTCATTTCTTTATCCAGTAAAGAACCGGTTTAACAGGTTCCCTGGTTTATACGTGGTTTTAGCCGGTTAA
CTTACGGAATATTATTTTTATCTTAAGTTACACAAATTACATCATTAATAGTAAAACAAAATTTTATGGT
GCAATTTAAGTTTTTATGATGAGTGAAATTCGAATAATATACAAATATTTTACTGTTTAGGTTTCCCTAA
ACCTACTTTTAGATATGTAAATTAAACATTTTTTTTTTTTTGGTTAGAACCAAGTCAGTGATCATAGAAC
TCAAAAAGCTGGTGTTTCAATTGGTACAAGCATTTTTATTGCAAGATATAAAAATTCAGAAGGACATATC
CTTGATGTATGTACATGAAGGAACCGATTTTGACTCCAAGCTACAAAGAAGAAGAAGAATGATATACAAA
GAAAACTGCATATCCTCACCATGAAATTGAAAGCTAGAGGAAGGGGAATAACAGATACTCTGCGTAGAAG
AGATTCCATATAAACCGATAATATCCTGAGATAGCTTCCTGCAATAATCAAATGTTTCTACACTCCGTTA
GATATACACTCCATTGATGTTCCGTGATAACGAGTTTATGTTTGTACAAAAGTATTTTACCTTGGTGTAG
TTTGCTTTTTCTAGTACCCATGTCTACCAAAGATCAACAACAAAGATATTAGAGATTAATGAATTTGGCA
GTGTCAAATGCAGAAACTAAAGCATATAGTTATGAAGTTCTTGTGCATTATCTCAAAAGTATGTAAGAGA
TATAAGAGTATCTCATAATGCTTTACCTGGAAAATTAAGCCTGAAGCCAAGATCACATGTGCAGGAATCA
TCAAGCTACCTCTAAAAACCTGTTCATTGTTAAAGGATAAGAGGGTTGGTCTTTTCAAAGCTGCATACTG
AGGAAAGTAACAATATCGCAACAAAAATAAATTGGTGGCGATAGTTTATCAAGCTTCTACATGCAGTAAT
GGTGTTCGTGCTTTAATTAACCGAAATAGTTAAGACGGAAATAGATGAATTCACCTGAGGCATGTAGAAA
GCTAGTGATATGGCTGAAACATAATTTACTAGCAGAAGTCCAGAACCGAGGAATGCAATGTTTCTCACTC
CAAGTTTTGTTGCCAGGGTTGATATTTGGAACCTATTCAAGATCAATCAAAGGCATGATTAACTAAACAT
GCTTGAACAAACACATAAAGACAATATATCAAACGGAGCTGGTTAAACATTGTCTTTGACTGTCAAATGG
ATTGAGCCAAAGAGCGGAAAGAAAATGGTTATGCGTGCAGTTACTTACTTTCGATCTCCTTCAACATCAG
GAAGGTCCTTTGTAATAGCAATGACCAGTGCAAACAGTGTCACAAAAGATGTGATGAACGCCACAGGTGC
ACTGCAAATAGCGAATCAAAAGTTGAGCTCCAAGCTTGAATTCTTGCAGAGACCGAGACGTTGATCGGCA
CGTAAGAGGTTCCAACTTTCACCATAATGAAATAAGATCACTACCGGGCGTATTTTTTGAGTTATCGAGA
TTTTCAGGAGCTAAGGAAGCTAAAATGGAGAAAAAAATCACTGGATATACCACCGTTGATATATCCCAAT
GGCATCGTAAAGAACATTTTGAGGCATTTCAGTCAGTTGCTCAATGTACCTATAACCAGACCGTTCAGCT
GGATATTACGGCCTTTTTAAAGACCGTAAAGAAAAATAAGCACAAGTTTTATCCGGCCTTTATTCACATT
CTTGCCCGCCTGATGAATGCTCATCCGGAATTCCGTATGGCAATGAAAGACGGTGAGCTGGTGATATGGG
ATAGTGTTCACCCTTGTTACACCGTTTTCCATGAGCAAACTGAAACGTTTTCATCGCTCTGGAGTGAATA
CCACGACGATTTCCGGCAGTTTCTACACATATATTCGCAAGATGTGGCGTGTTACGGTGAAAACCTGGCC
TATTTCCCTAAAGGGTTTATTGAGAATATGTTTTTCGTCTCAGCCAATCCCTGGGTGAGTTTCACCAGTT
TTGATTTAAACGTGGCCAATATGGACAACTTCTTCGCCCCCGTTTTCACCATGGGCAAATATTATACGCA
AGGCGACAAGGTGCTGATGCCGCTGGCGATTCAGGTTCATCATGCCGTTTGTGATGGCTTCCATGTCGGC
AGAATGCTTAATGAATTACAACAGTACTGCGATGAGTGGCAGGGGGGGCGTAAACGCCGCGTGGATCCGG
CTTACTAAAAGCCAGATAACAGTATGCGTATTTGCGCGCTGATTTTTGCGGTATAAGAATATATACTGAT
ATGTATACCCGAAGTATGTCAAAAAGAGGTATGCTATGAAGCAGCGTATTACAGTGACAGTTGACAGCGA
CAGCTATCAGTTGCTCAAGGCATATATGATGTCAATATCTCCGGTCTGGTAAGCACAACCATGCAGAATG
AAGCCCGTCGTCTGCGTGCCGAACGCTGGAAAGCGGAAAATCAGGAAGGGATGGCTGAGGTCGCCCGGTT
TATTGAAATGAACGGCTCTTTTGCTGACGAGAACAGGGGCTGGTGAAATGCAGTTTAAGGTTTACACCTA
TAAAAGAGAGAGCCGTTATCGTCTGTTTGTGGATGTACAGAGTGATATTATTGACACGCCCGGGCGACGG
ATGGTGATCCCCCTGGCCAGTGCACGTCTGCTGTCAGATAAAGTCTCCCGTGAACTTTACCCAGTGGTGC
ATATCGGGGATGAAAGCTGGCGCATGATGACCACCGATATGGCCAGTGTGCCGGTTTCCGTTATCGGGGA
AGAAGTGGCTGATCTCAGCCACCGCGAAAATGACATCAAAAACGCCATTAACCTGATGTTCTGGGGAATA
TAAATGTCAGGCTCCCTTATACACAGCCAGTCGGTCTCAGCTTCTGCAGGCATGCGACGTCGAGCTTAGC
TTGAGCTTGGATCAGATTGTCGTTTCCCGCCTTCAGTTTAAACTATCAGTGTTTGACAGGATATATTGGC
GGGTAAACCTAAGAGAAAAGAGCGTTTATTAGAATAATCGGATATTTAAAAGGGCGTGAAAAGGTTTATC
CGTTCGTCCATTTGTATGTGCATGCCAACCACAGGGTTCCCCTCGGGATCAAAGTACTTTAAAGTACTTT
AAAGTACTTTAAAGTACTTTGATCCAACCCCTCCGCTGCTATAGTGCAGTCGGCTTCTGACGTTCAGTGC
AGCCGTGTTCTGAAAACGACATGTCGCACAAGTCCTAAGTTACGCGACAGGCTGCCGCCCTGCCCTT
